Addgene plasmid #55998: mPlum-Rab11a-7
Purpose: Localization: Ras GTPase, Excitation: 590, Emission: 649
Depositing lab: Michael Davidson. Depositing organization: Florida State University, Tallahassee.
Backbone
  Vector backbone: mPlum
  Backbone size w/o insert (bp): 4750
  Vector type: Mammalian Expression
  Selectable markers: Neomycin (select with G418)
Growth in bacteria
  Bacterial resistance: Kanamycin, 50 μg/mL
  Growth temperature: 37°C
  Growth strain: DH5alpha
  Copy number: High Copy
Gene/Insert
  Gene/Insert name: Rab11a (alt name: NM_004663.3)
  Species: H. sapiens (human)
  Entrez Gene: RAB11A (a.k.a. YL8)
  Promoter: CMV
  Tag / fusion protein: mPlum
  Cloning method: Unknown
  Sequencing primers: 5′ CMV-F; 3′ SV40pA-R
Terms and licenses: Academic/Nonprofit Terms; Industry Terms: Not Available to Industry
Depositor comments: . Excitation = 590; Emission = 649
How to cite: mPlum-Rab11a-7 was a gift from Michael Davidson (Addgene plasmid # 55998 ; http://n2t.net/addgene:55998 ; RRID:Addgene_55998)
