[The description below was written by a language model from this plasmid's Addgene catalogue record.]
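Description:
mPlum-Rab11a-7 is a mammalian expression plasmid that produces human Rab11a (RAB11A, also known as YL8) fused to the far-red fluorescent protein mPlum. It is built on an mPlum backbone of about 4.75 kb without the insert. The plasmid is maintained in E. coli at high copy number under kanamycin selection, and it carries a neomycin resistance marker so that transfected mammalian cells can be selected with G418. The record does not list the origin of replication or give a feature table. The listed sequencing primers (a CMV forward primer and an SV40 polyA reverse primer) indicate that the fusion cassette sits between the CMV promoter and an SV40 polyadenylation signal.

Expression of the fusion is driven by the CMV promoter, a strong constitutive promoter for mammalian cells. The name suggests that mPlum lies N-terminal to Rab11a with a short linker, which would leave the C-terminal end of the GTPase free. The record does not explicitly state the tag position or linker length, and the cloning method is recorded as unknown. Rab11a is a small GTPase of the Ras superfamily generally associated with recycling endosomes and vesicle trafficking. The stated purpose of the construct is as a localization marker for this GTPase. mPlum is recorded with excitation at 590 nm and emission at 649 nm, so the fusion can be imaged in the far-red channel. This makes it suitable for fluorescence microscopy of Rab11a-positive compartments, including multicolour experiments alongside green or yellow reporters.
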