>Addgene plasmid #55998 | mPlum-Rab11a-7 | depositor partial sequence | sequence record 86904 | insert sequence
GACGTCAGATCCGCTAGCGCTACCGGTGGCTACCATGGTGAGCAAGGGCGAGGAGGTCATCAAGGAGTTC
ATGCGCTTCAAGGAGCACATGGAGGGCTCCGTGAACGGCCACGAGTTCGAGATCGAGGGCGAGGGCGAGG
GCCGCCCCTACGAGGGCACCCAGACCGCCAGGCTGAAGGTGACCAAGGGTGGCCCCCTGCCCTTCGCCTG
GGACATCCTGTCCCCTCAGATCATGTACGGCTCCAAGGCCTACGTGAAGCACCCCGCCGACATCCCCGAC
TACTTGAAGCTGTCCTTCCCCGAGGGCTTCAAGTGGGAGCGCGTGATGAACTTCGAGGACGGCGGCGTGG
TGACCGTGACCCAGGACTCCTCCCTGCAGGACGGCGAGTTCATCTACAAGGTGAAGGTGCGCGGCACCAA
CTTCCCCTCCGACGGCCCCGTAATGCAGAAGAAGACCATGGGCTGGGAGGCCTCCTCCGAGCGGATGTAC
CCCGAGGACGGCGCCCTGAAGGGCGAGATGAAGATGAGGCTGAGGCTGAAGGACGGCGGCCACTACGACG
CCGAGGTCAAGACCACCTACATGGCCAAGAAGCCCGTGCAGCTGCCCGGCGCCTACAAGACCGACATCAA
GCTGGACATCACCTCCCACAACGAGGACTACACCATCGTGGAACAGTACGAGCGCGCCGAGGGCCGCCAC
TCCACCGGCGCCTCCGGACTCAGATCTCGAGCCATGGGCACCCGCGACGACGAGTACGACTACCTCTTTA
AAGTTGTCCTTATTGGAGATTCTGGTGTTGGAAAGAGTAATCTCCTGTCTCGATTTACTCGAAATGAGTT
TAATCTGGAAAGCAAGAGCACCATTGGAGTAGAGTTTGCAACAAGAAGCATCCAGGTTGATGGAAAAACA
ATAAAGGCACAGATATGGGACACAGCAGGGCAAGAGCGATATCGAGCTATAACATCAGCATATTATCGTG
GAGCTGTAGGTGCCTTATTGGTTTATGACATTGCTAAACATCTCACATATGAAAATGTAGAGCGATGGCT
GAAAGAACTGAGAGATCATGCTGATAGTAACATTGTTATCATGCTTGTGGGCAATAAGAGTGATCTACGT
CATCTCAGGGCAGTTCCTACAGATGAAGCAAGAGCTTTTGCAGAAAAGAATGGTTTGTCATTCATTGAAA
CTTCGGCCCTAGACTCTACAAATGTAGAAGCTGCTTTTCAGACAATTTTAACAGAGATTTACCGCATTGT
TTCTCAGAAGCAAATGTCAGACAGACGCGAAAATGACATGTCTCCAAGCAACAATGTGGTTCCTATTCAT
GTTCCACCAACCACTGAAAACAAGCCAAAGGTGCAGTGCTGTCAGAACATCTAAGGATCCACCGGATCTA
GATAACTGATCATAATCAGCCATACCACATTGAGA
