>Addgene plasmid #55998 | mPlum-Rab11a-7 | addgene partial sequence | sequence record 141999 | DsRed1-C 5'-AGCTGGACATCACCTCCCACAACG-3'
GTACGAGCGCGCCGAGGGCCGCCACTCCACCGGCGCCTCCGGACTCAGATCTCGAGCCATGGGCACCCGC
GACGACGAGTACGACTACCTCTTTAAAGTTGTCCTTATTGGAGATTCTGGTGTTGGAAAGAGTAATCTCC
TGTCTCGATTTACTCGAAATGAGTTTAATCTGGAAAGCAAGAGCACCATTGGAGTAGAGTTTGCAACAAG
AAGCATCCAGGTTGATGGAAAAACAATAAAGGCACAGATATGGGACACAGCAGGGCAAGAGCGATATCGA
GCTATAACATCAGCATATTATCGTGGAGCTGTAGGTGCCTTATTGGTTTATGACATTGCTAAACATCTCA
CATATGAAAATGTAGAGCGATGGCTGAAAGAACTGAGAGATCATGCTGATAGTAACATTGTTATCATGCT
TGTGGGCAATAAGAGTGATCTACGTCATCTCAGGGCAGTTCCTACAGATGAAGCAAGAGCTTTTGCAGAA
AAGAATGGTTTGTCATTCATTGAAACTTCGGCCCTAGACTCTACAAATGTAGAAGCTGCTTTTCAGACAA
TTTTAACAGAGATTTACCGCATTGTTTCTCAGAAGCAAATGTCAGACAGACGCGAAAATGACATGTCTCC
AAGCAACAATGTGGTTCCTATTCATGTTCCACCAACCACTGAAAACAAGCCAAAGGTGCAGTGCTGTCAG
AACATCTAAGGATCCACCGGATCTAGATAACTGATCATAATCAGCCATACCACATTTGTAGAGGTTTTAC
TTGCTTTAAAAAACCTCCC
